Addgene plasmid #149067: pGBW-m4046252
Purpose: Yeast Expression plasmid for SARS-CoV-2 3'-to-5' exonuclease
Depositing lab: Ginkgo Bioworks & Benjie Chen. Depositing organization: Ginkgo Bioworks.
Backbone
  Vector backbone: AmpR; 2u URA3
  Backbone size w/o insert (bp): 4078
  Vector type: Yeast Expression
  Selectable markers: URA3
Growth in bacteria
  Bacterial resistance: Ampicillin, 100 μg/mL
  Growth temperature: 37°C
  Growth strain: DH5alpha
  Copy number: High Copy
Gene/Insert
  Gene/Insert name: SARS-CoV-2 3'-to-5' exonuclease
  Species: S. cerevisiae (budding yeast); Severe acute respiratory syndrome coronavirus 2
  Insert size (bp): 1580
  Mutation: Saccharomyces cerevisiae recode 1
  Entrez Gene: ORF1ab (a.k.a. GU280_gp01)
  Promoter: pGAL1
  Tag / fusion protein: Cleavable thrombin;MBP (C terminal on backbone)
  Cloning method: Unknown
Resource information
  A portion of this plasmid was derived from a plasmid made by: GinkgoBioworks
Depositor comments: NCBI Reference Sequence: YP_009725309.1. Created by gene synthesis with Not1 site. NGS used for QC was performed by Ginkgo and may not fully cover the entire plasmid.
How to cite: pGBW-m4046252 was a gift from Ginkgo Bioworks & Benjie Chen (Addgene plasmid # 149067 ; http://n2t.net/addgene:149067 ; RRID:Addgene_149067)
