[The description below was written by a language model from this plasmid's Addgene catalogue record and pLannotate feature annotations shown in this document.]
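Description:
pGBW-m4046252 is a yeast–E. coli shuttle plasmid for galactose-inducible expression of the SARS-CoV-2 3'-to-5' exonuclease, a mature product of the ORF1ab polyprotein, in Saccharomyces cerevisiae. In yeast it replicates episomally from the 2μ origin and is selected by URA3, which complements uracil auxotrophy and can be counterselected with 5-FOA. In bacteria it is maintained by a ColE1/pUC-type origin and ampicillin resistance. The annotation places the β-lactamase gene downstream of a cat promoter. A rop coding sequence is also annotated, although the catalogue lists the plasmid as high copy. Short phage and tonB terminators flank the bacterial modules, presumably insulating them from read-through transcription.

The expression cassette starts with the GAL1 promoter, which is regulated by Gal4. It drives a synthetic coding sequence of about 1.6 kb that was recoded for S. cerevisiae codon usage and made by gene synthesis. The automated annotation identifies this region only as a fragment of the SARS-CoV-2 replicase polyprotein, and the functional text attached to that hit describes a different cleavage product, so the catalogue entry is the better guide to the insert's identity. The viral sequence is followed by E. coli maltose-binding protein (malE). According to the record this is a C-terminal MBP fusion joined through a cleavable thrombin site, which allows amylose-affinity purification and later tag removal, and MBP may also aid solubility. The CYC1 terminator ends the transcript.

The sequenced record is 7,467 nt, longer than the sum of the listed backbone and insert sizes. The depositor notes that the sequencing used for quality control may not cover the entire plasmid. The construct is suited to producing recombinant viral exonuclease in yeast for biochemical or structural work.
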