Features (pLannotate 1.2.2; 14 found; start..end, strand, type, name):
     25..466     +  promoter       GAL1 promoter: S. cerevisiae GAL1; inducible promoter, regulated by Gal4
    457..2061    +  CDS            rep (fragment): R1AB_SARS2 - Experimental evidence at protein level: Swiss-Prot protein existence level 1. [2'-O-methyltransferase]: Methyltransferase that mediates mRNA cap 2'-O-ribose methylation to the 5'-cap structure of viral mRNAs. N7-methyl guanosine cap is a prerequisite for binding of nsp16. Therefore plays an essential role in viral mRNAs cap methylation which is essential to evade immune system. From Severe acute respiratory syndrome coronavirus 2 (2019-nCoV) (SARS-CoV-2).
   2077..3177    +  CDS            malE (fragment): MALE_ECO57 - Experimental evidence at protein level: Swiss-Prot protein existence level 1. Part of the ABC transporter complex MalEFGK involved in maltose/maltodextrin import. Binds maltose and higher maltodextrins. From Escherichia coli O157:H7.
   3206..3378    +  terminator     CYC1 terminator (fragment): S. cerevisiae CYC1; transcription terminator for CYC1
   3414..3590    +  promoter       URA3 promoter (fragment): S. cerevisiae URA3
   3591..4394    +  CDS            URA3: orotidine-5'-phosphate decarboxylase, required for uracil biosynthesis; S. cerevisiae URA3; yeast auxotrophic marker, counterselectable with 5-fluoroorotic acid (5-FOA)
   4477..5459    -  rep_origin     2μ ori: yeast 2μ plasmid origin of replication
   5537..5566    +  terminator     T3Te terminator: phage T3 early transcription terminator
   5588..6175    +  rep_origin     ori: high-copy-number ColE1/pMB1/pBR322/pUC origin of replication
   6187..6214    -  terminator     T7Te terminator: phage T7 early transcription terminator
   6238..6429    -  CDS            rop: Rop protein, which maintains plasmids at low copy number; rop
   6430..7290    -  CDS            AmpR: β-lactamase; bla; confers resistance to ampicillin, carbenicillin, and related antibiotics
   7291..7393    -  promoter       cat promoter: promoter of the E. coli cat gene encoding chloramphenicol acetyltransferase
   7394..7425    -  terminator     tonB terminator: bidirectional E. coli tonB-P14 transcription terminator
>Addgene plasmid #149067 | pGBW-m4046252 | addgene full sequence | sequence record 297968 | Ginkgo NGS Result
GCGGCCGCTTGCTATATTGAAGTACGGATTAGAAGCCGCCGAGCGGGCGACAGCCCTCCGACGGAAGACT
CTCCTCCGTGCGTCCTCGTCTTCACCGGTCGCGTTCCTGAAACGCAGATGTGCCTCGCGCCGCACTGCTC
CGAACAATAAAGATTCTACAATACTAGCTTTTATGGTTATGAAGAGGAAAAATTGGCAGTAACCTGGCCC
CACAAACCTTCAAATTAACGAATCAAATTAACAACCATAGGATGATAATGCGATTAGTTTTTTAGCCTTA
TTTCTGGGGTAATTAATCAGCGAAGCGATGATTTTTGATCTATTAACAGATATATAAATGGAAAAGCTGC
ATAACCACTTTAACTAATACTTTCAACATTTTCAGTTTGTATTACTTCTTATTCAAATGTCATAAAAGTA
TCAACAAAAAATTGTTAATATACCTCTATACTTTAACGTCAAGGAGAAAAAACTATAATGGCCGAGAATG
TCACAGGCCTATTCAAGGATTGCTCGAAAGTGATCACCGGTTTACACCCTACGCAGGCTCCAACTCATTT
GTCCGTTGACACCAAGTTTAAGACTGAAGGATTGTGTGTTGACATACCAGGTATTCCCAAAGATATGACT
TACCGTAGGCTGATTTCTATGATGGGTTTCAAGATGAACTATCAAGTTAACGGTTACCCAAATATGTTTA
TCACCAGAGAAGAAGCTATTAGACACGTACGTGCATGGATCGGTTTCGATGTCGAAGGTTGTCATGCTAC
TAGAGAAGCGGTCGGTACAAACTTGCCATTACAACTTGGCTTTTCAACCGGTGTTAATTTGGTTGCTGTT
CCTACAGGGTATGTCGACACTCCAAACAACACGGATTTCTCTCGAGTGTCCGCCAAGCCACCACCTGGTG
ATCAATTCAAACACTTGATCCCGCTCATGTACAAGGGTTTGCCTTGGAACGTTGTCAGAATTAAAATAGT
ACAAATGTTATCTGATACTTTGAAGAATCTGAGTGACAGAGTTGTCTTCGTCCTTTGGGCTCACGGTTTT
GAGCTAACCAGCATGAAGTACTTTGTGAAGATTGGACCAGAACGGACTTGTTGCTTGTGTGACAGAAGAG
CCACTTGTTTCTCCACCGCTAGCGATACATATGCATGTTGGCATCATTCTATTGGTTTCGACTACGTTTA
CAACCCCTTTATGATCGACGTTCAACAGTGGGGTTTCACCGGTAATTTGCAATCGAACCACGACTTGTAT
TGTCAAGTTCACGGCAATGCTCACGTGGCTTCATGCGATGCTATTATGACAAGGTGTTTAGCCGTCCATG
AATGTTTCGTTAAAAGAGTAGACTGGACTATCGAATACCCAATTATCGGTGATGAACTCAAGATTAACGC
TGCCTGTAGAAAGGTCCAACATATGGTTGTAAAGGCAGCTCTATTAGCTGACAAATTTCCAGTTTTGCAC
GATATAGGGAATCCAAAGGCCATAAAGTGTGTTCCACAAGCTGACGTCGAATGGAAATTCTACGATGCGC
AACCCTGCTCTGATAAAGCTTATAAGATCGAGGAATTGTTTTACTCTTACGCTACCCACTCCGATAAGTT
CACTGACGGTGTGTGTCTTTTCTGGAACTGCAATGTTGATAGATATCCAGCAAACTCCATCGTTTGTAGA
TTCGACACGCGAGTCTTGAGCAACTTGAACTTACCAGGTTGTGATGGTGGTTCCTTGTACGTCAATAAAC
ATGCATTTCACACTCCCGCTTTCGACAAGTCTGCTTTTGTTAATTTAAAGCAATTGCCTTTTTTCTATTA
CTCTGATAGTCCATGCGAATCTCATGGTAAGCAAGTCGTTTCCGACATTGATTACGTACCACTGAAGTCA
GCCACCTGTATAACAAGATGTAACCTTGGAGGTGCTGTCTGCCGCCACCATGCTAACGAGTACAGACTAT
ACTTGGATGCCTATAACATGATGATTTCAGCCGGTTTCTCTTTATGGGTTTACAAGCAGTTTGACACTTA
CAACTTGTGGAACACCTTCACGCGTTTGCAACTCGTGCCGAGAGGTTCTAAAATCGAGGAAGGTAAGCTA
GTCATTTGGATAAATGGAGATAAGGGTTACAACGGTTTGGCAGAAGTAGGCAAGAAATTTGAAAAGGACA
CAGGTATCAAGGTGACGGTTGAACATCCAGACAAGTTAGAAGAAAAATTCCCTCAAGTTGCTGCTACTGG
TGATGGTCCCGACATTATTTTCTGGGCCCACGATCGTTTTGGTGGATATGCTCAGTCAGGTTTGCTGGCT
GAGATCACCCCAGACAAGGCCTTCCAAGATAAATTGTACCCATTCACTTGGGATGCTGTCAGATACAACG
GTAAGCTTATAGCATATCCAATTGCTGTTGAAGCCTTATCGTTGATCTACAATAAGGACTTGTTACCTAA
CCCACCAAAGACATGGGAAGAAATTCCAGCTTTGGATAAAGAGCTAAAGGCCAAGGGAAAAAGCGCTTTG
ATGTTTAACTTACAAGAACCTTATTTCACCTGGCCATTAATCGCTGCTGACGGTGGTTACGCATTTAAAT
ACGAAAACGGTAAGTATGACATTAAGGATGTCGGCGTTGATAATGCTGGTGCAAAGGCTGGTTTGACCTT
CTTGGTTGATTTAATAAAGAATAAACACATGAACGCTGACACTGACTACTCTATCGCCGAAGCCGCTTTC
AACAAGGGTGAAACTGCTATGACCATAAATGGTCCATGGGCCTGGAGTAACATTGATACTTCTAAAGTAA
ACTATGGTGTCACTGTTTTGCCTACATTCAAAGGCCAACCATCCAAGCCCTTTGTCGGTGTTCTATCCGC
TGGCATCAATGCTGCTTCTCCAAACAAGGAGCTAGCTAAAGAATTTTTGGAAAATTACTTGTTAACTGAC
GAAGGTTTGGAGGCCGTTAACAAGGACAAGCCATTGGGTGCTGTCGCTTTGAAATCTTACGAAGAAGAAT
TGGCTAAGGATCCCAGAATTGCCGCTACCATGGAGAACGCCCAAAAGGGTGAAATTATGCCAAACATCCC
ACAAATGTCAGCCTTCTGGTACGCAGTTAGGACTGCCGTGATTAATGCTGCTTCCGGTAGACAAACCGTC
GACGAAGCATTAAAAGATGCTCAAACGTAAACAGGCCCCTTTTCCTTTGTCGATATCATGTAATTAGTTA
TGTCACGCTTACATTCACGCCCTCCTCCCACATCCGCTCTAACCGAAAAGGAAGGAGTTAGACAACCTGA
AGTCTAGGTCCCTATTTATTTTTTTTAATAGTTATGTTAGTATTAAGAACGTTATTTATATTTCAAATTT
TTCTTTTTTTTCTGTACAAAGCGGCCGCCGAACCACTAGTGCACTGCAGTACACGGTTTCCTTGAAATTT
TTTTGATTCGGTAATCTCCGAACAGAAGGAAGAACGAAGGAAGGAGCACAGACTTAGATTGGTATATATA
CGCATATGTAGTGTTGAAGAAACATGAAATTGCCCAGTATTCTTAACCCAACTGCACAGAACAAAAACGT
GCAGGAAACGAAGATAAATCATGTCGAAAGCTACATATAAGGAACGTGCTGCTACTCATCCTAGTCCTGT
TGCTGCCAAGCTATTTAATATCATGCACGAAAAGCAAACAAACTTGTGTGCTTCATTGGATGTTCGTACC
ACCAAGGAATTACTGGAGTTAGTTGAAGCATTAGGTCCCAAAATTTGTTTACTAAAAACACATGTGGATA
TCTTGACTGATTTTTCCATGGAGGGCACAGTTAAGCCGCTAAAGGCATTATCCGCCAAGTACAATTTTTT
ACTCTTCGAGGACAGAAAATTTGCTGACATTGGTAATACAGTCAAATTGCAGTACTCTGCGGGTGTATAC
AGAATAGCAGAATGGGCAGACATTACGAATGCACACGGTGTGGTGGGCCCAGGTATTGTTAGCGGTTTGA
AGCAGGCGGCAGAAGAAGTAACAAAGGAACCTAGAGGCCTTTTGATGTTAGCAGAATTGTCATGCAAGGG
CTCCCTATCTACTGGAGAATATACTAAGGGTACTGTTGACATTGCGAAGAGCGACAAAGATTTTGTTATC
GGCTTTATTGCTCAAAGAGACATGGGTGGAAGAGATGAAGGTTACGATTGGTTGATTATGACACCCGGTG
TGGGTTTAGATGACAAGGGAGATGCATTGGGTCAACAGTATAGAACCGTGGATGATGTGGTTTCTACAGG
ATCTGACATTATTATTGTTGGAAGAGGACTATTTGCAAAGGGAAGGGATGCTAAGGTAGAGGGTGAACGT
TACAGAAAAGCAGGCTGGGAAGCATATTTGAGAAGATGCGGCCAGCAAAACTAAAAAACTGTATTATAAG
TAAATGCATGTATACTAAACTCACAAATTAGAGCTTCAATTTAATTATATCAGTTATTACCCGAGTAACG
AAGCATCTGTGCTTCATTTTGTAGAACAAAAATGCAACGCGAGAGCGCTAATTTTTCAAACAAAGAATCT
GAGCTGCATTTTTACAGAACAGAAATGCAACGCGAAAGCGCTATTTTACCAACGAAGAATCTGTGCTTCA
TTTTTGTAAAACAAAAATGCAACGCGAGAGCGCTAATTTTTCAAACAAAGAATCTGAGCTGCATTTTTAC
AGAACAGAAATGCAACGCGAGAGCGCTATTTTACCAACAAAGAATCTATACTTCTTTTTTGTTCTACAAA
AATGCATCCCGAGAGCGCTATTTTTCTAACAAAGCATCTTAGATTACTTTTTTTCTCCTTTGTGCGCTCT
ATAATGCAGTCTCTTGATAACTTTTTGCACTGTAGGTCCGTTAAGGTTAGAAGAAGGCTACTTTGGTGTC
TATTTTCTCTTCCATAAAAAAAGCCTGACTCCACTTCCCGCGTTTACTGATTACTAGCGAAGCTGCGGGT
GCATTTTTTCAAGATAAAGGCATCCCCGATTATATTCTATACCGATGTGGATTGCGCATACTTTGTGAAC
AGAAAGTGATAGCGTTGATGATTCTTCATTGGTCAGAAAATTATGAACGGTTTCTTCTATTTTGTCTCTA
TATACTACGTATAGGAAATGTTTACATTTTCGTATTGTTTTCGATTCACTCTATGAATAGTTCTTACTAC
AATTTTTTTGTCTAAAGAGTAATACTAGAGATAAACATAAAAAATGTAGAGGTCGAGTTTAGATGCAAGT
TCAAGGAGCGAAAGGTGGATGGGTAGGTTATATAGGGATATAGCACAGAGATATATAGCAAAGAGATACT
TTTGAGCAATGTTTGTGGAAGCGGTATTCGCAATATTTTAGTAGCTCGTTACAGTCCGGTGCGTTTTTGG
TTTTTTGAAAGTGCGTCATCAGAGCGCTTTTGGTTTTCAAAAGCGCTCTGAAGTTCCTATACTTTCTAGC
TAGAGAATAGGAACTTCCCGAGCGGCCGCGTGTTACAAGCTTGACTCCAGCGTAACTGGACTGCAATCAA
CTCACTGGCTCACCTTCACGGGTGGGCCTTTCTTCGGTAGAAAATCAAAGGATCTTCTTGAGATCCTTTT
TTTCTGCGCGTAATCTGCTGCTTGCAAACAAAAAAACCACCGCTACCAGCGGTGGTTTGTTTGCCGGATC
AAGAGCTACCAACTCTTTTTCCGAGGTAACTGGCTTCAGCAGAGCGCAGATACCAAATACTGTTCTTCTA
GTGTAGCCGTAGTTAGGCCACCACTTCAAGAACTCTGTAGCACCGCCTACATACCTCGCTCTGCTAATCC
TGTTACCAGTGGCTGCTGCCAGTGGCGATAAGTCGTGTCTTACCGGGTTGGACTCAAGACGATAGTTACC
GGATAAGGCGCAGCGGTCGGGCTGAACGGGGGGTTCGTGCACACAGCCCAGCTTGGAGCGAACGACCTAC
ACCGAACTGAGATACCTACAGCGTGAGCTATGAGAAAGCGCCACGCTTCCCGAAGGGAGAAAGGCGGACA
GGTATCCGGTAAGCGGCAGGGTCGGAACAGGAGAGCGCACGAGGGAGCTTCCAGGGGTAAACGCCTGGTA
TCTTTATAGTCCTGTCGGGTTTCGCCACCTCTGACTTGAGCATCGATTTTTGTGATGCTCGTCAGGGGGG
CGGAGCCTATGGAAAAACGCCAGCAACGCAGAAAGGCCCACCCGAAGGTGAGCCAGGTGATTACATTTGG
GCCCTCATCAGAGGTTTTCACCGTCATCACCGAAACGCGCGAGGCAGCTGCGGTAAAGCTCATCAGCGTG
GTCGTGAAGCGATTCACAGATGTCTGCCTGTTCATCCGCGTCCAGCTCGTTGAGTTTCTCCAGAAGCGTT
AATGTCTGGCTTCTGATAAAGCGGGCCATGTTAAGGGCGGTTTTTTCCTGTTTGGTCACTTACCAATGCT
TAATCAGTGAGGCACCTATCTCAGCGATCTGTCTATTTCGTTCATCCATAGTTGCCTGACTCCCCGTCGT
GTAGATAACTACGATGCGGGAGGGCTTACCATCTGGCCCCAGTGCTGCAATGATACCGCGAGACCCACGC
TCACCGGCTCCAGATTTATCAGCAATAAACCAGCCAGCCGGGAGGGCCGAGCGCAGAAGTGATCCTGCAA
CTTTATCCGCCTCCATCCAGTCTATTAATTGTTGCCGGGAAGCTAGAGTAAGTAGTTCGCCAGTTAATAG
TTTGCGCAACGTTGTTGCCATTGCTACAGGCATCGTGGTGTCACGCTCGTCGTTTGGTATGGCTTCATTC
AGCTCCGGTTCCCAACGATCAAGGCGAGTTACATGATCCCCCATGTTGTGCAAAAAAGCGGTTAGCTCCT
TCGGTCCTCCGATCGTTGCCAGAAGTAAGTTGGCCGCAGTGTTATCACTCATGGTTATGGCAGCACTGCA
TAATTCTCTTACTGTCATGCCATCCGTGAGATGCTTTTCTGTGACTGGTGAGTACTCAACCAAGTCATTC
TGAGAATAGTGTATGCGGCGACCGAGTTGCTCTTGCCCGGCGTCAATACGGGATAATACCGCGCCACATA
GCAGAACTTTAAAAGTGCTCATCATTGGAAAACGTTCTTCGGGGCGTAAACTCTCAAGGATCTTACCGCT
GTTGAGATCCAGTTCGATGTAACCCACTCGTGCACCCAACTGATCTTCAGCATCTTTTACTTTCACCAGC
GTTTCTGGGTGAGCAAAAACAGGAAGGCAAAATGCCGCAAAAAAGGGAATAAGGGCGACACGGAAATGTT
GAATACTCATTTTAGCTTCCTTAGCTCCTGAAAATCTCGATAACTCAAAAAATACGCCCGGTAGTGATCT
TATTTCATTATGGTGAAAGTTGGAACCTCTTACGTGCCGATCAAGTCAAAAGCCTCCGGTCGGAGGCTTT
TGACTTTCTGCTATGGAGGTCAGGTATGATTTAAATGGTCAGTTAGA
